>Addgene plasmid #63203 | pAV10.K6.loxP | depositor full sequence | sequence record 104900 | pAV10.K6.loxP sequence 5690 bps
GTCACCACCCTGCCCTTTTTCTTTAAAACCGAAAAGATTACTTCGCGTTATGCAGGCTTCCTCGCTCACT
GACTCGCTGCGCTCGGTCGTTCGGCTGCGGCGAGCGGTATCAGCTCACTCAAAGGCGGTAATACGGTTAT
CCACAGAATCAGGGGATAACGCAGGAAAGAACATGTGAGCAAAAGGCCAGCAAAAGGCCAGGAACCGTAA
AAAGGCCGCGTTGCTGGCGTTTTTCCACAGGCTCCGCCCCCCTGACGAGCATCACAAAAATCGACGCTCA
AGTCAGAGGTGGCGAAACCCGACAGGACTATAAAGATACCAGGCGTTTCCCCCTGGAAGCTCCCTCGTGC
GCTCTCCTGTTCCGACCCTGCCGCTTACCGGATACCTGTCCGCCTTTCTCCCTTCGGGAAGCGTGGCGCT
TTCTCATAGCTCACGCTGTAGGTATCTCAGTTCGGTGTAGGTCGTTCGCTCCAAGCTGGGCTGTGTGCAC
GAACCCCCCGTTCAGCCCGACCGCTGCGCCTTATCCGGTAACTATCGTCTTGAGTCCAACCCGGTAAGAC
ACGACTTATCGCCACTGGCAGCAGCCACTGGTAACAGGATTAGCAGAGCGAGGTATGTAGGCGGTGCTAC
AGAGTTCTTGAAGTGGTGGCCTAACTACGGCTACACTAGAAGAACAGTATTTGGTATCTGCGCTCTGCTG
AAGCCAGTTACCTTCGGAAAAAGAGTTGGTAGCTCTTGATCCGGCAAACAAACCACCGCTGGTAGCGGTG
GTTTTTTTGTTTGCAAGCAGCAGATTACGCGCAGAAAAAAAGGATCTCAAGAAGATCCTTTGATCTTTTC
TACGGGGTCTGACGCTCAGTGGAACGAAAACTCACGTTAAGGGATTTTGGTCATGAGATTATCAAAAAGG
ATCTTCACCTAGATCCTTTTAAATTAAAAATGAAGTTTTAAATCAATCTAAAGTATATATGAGTAAACTT
GGTCTGACAGCTCGAGGCTTGGATTCTCACCAATAAAAAACGCCCGGCGGCAACCGAGCGTTCTGAACAA
ATCCAGATGGAGTTCTGAGGTCATTACTGGATCTATCAACAGGAGTCCAAGCGAGCTCGATATCATGAGT
ATTCAACATTTCCGTGTCGCCCTTATTCCCTTTTTTGCGGCATTTTGCCTTCCTGTTTTTGCTCACCCAG
AAACGCTGGTGAAAGTAAAAGATGCTGAAGATCAGTTGGGTGCACGAGTGGGTTACATCGAACTGGATCT
CAACAGCGGTAAGATCCTTGAGAGTTTTCGCCCCGAAGAACGTTTTCCAATGATGAGCACTTTTAAAGTT
CTGCTATGTGGCGCGGTATTATCCCGTATTGACGCCGGGCAAGAGCAACTCGGTCGCCGCATACACTATT
CTCAGAATGACTTGGTTGAGTACTCACCAGTCACAGAAAAGCATCTTACGGATGGCATGACAGTAAGAGA
ATTATGCAGTGCTGCCATAACCATGAGTGATAACACTGCGGCCAACTTACTTCTGACAACGATCGGAGGA
CCGAAGGAGCTAACCGCTTTTTTGCACAACATGGGGGATCATGTAACTCGCCTTGATCGTTGGGAACCGG
AGCTGAATGAAGCCATACCAAACGACGAGCGTGACACCACGATGCCTGTAGCAATGGCAACAACGTTGCG
CAAACTATTAACTGGCGAACTACTTACTCTAGCTTCCCGGCAACAATTAATAGACTGGATGGAGGCGGAT
AAAGTTGCAGGACCACTTCTGCGCTCGGCCCTTCCGGCTGGCTGGTTTATTGCTGATAAATCTGGAGCCG
GTGAGCGTGGATCTCGCGGTATCATTGCAGCACTGGGGCCAGATGGTAAGCCCTCCCGTATCGTAGTTAT
CTACACGACGGGGAGTCAGGCAACTATGGATGAACGAAATAGACAGATCGCTGAGATAGGTGCCTCACTG
ATTAAGCATTGGTAATTTCTCCATTTTAGCTTCCTTAGCTCCTGAAAATCTCGATAACTCAAAAAATACG
CCCGGTAGTGATCTTATTTCATTATGGTGAAAGTTGGAACCTCTTACGTGCCCGATCAACTCGAGTGCCA
CCTGACGTCTAAGAAACCATTATTATCATGACATTAACCTATAAAAATAGGCGTATCACGAGGCAGAATT
TCAGATAAAAAAAATCCTTAGCTTTCGCTAAGGATGATTTCTGGAATTCGCGGCCGCGTATCCTTGCGTT
CTCTAATCCTTTCGTCGTGTATATTGTAAAAACTGCTGAACGAGTATTGATAAAAGATATCTTGGCCACT
AAGGGGCAGATCCCCTTCTGGTGTGATAGACAACCCCAGGAGCATAGATAACACCAACTTGTGGTGGAGG
GTCATCGAATTGGAATTGTCTGTTGGCAACAGTAGAACAGATGCTGCCCTTGCTATCTGTCAAAATGCCG
CTCTTCAAAGTTACTTTCAAAGCGCTGTCACTGCTACGACAGCTTTTTTTTTAGAAACAGCAGCAATGCC
TTGACATGTAACGTAAGAAAAGAAAAAAGAGATGGCAGAAGAAATACTAAGCGATAACGGCAATGTAGAG
GTGCTTTTTTTATCGGAATAAATAGAGAAGTCAGTAACAGTGATTGCTGTGGCTCCCTCTTTAATCGTAT
CGGATCCAGCTCGTTTTATTTAGGTTCTATCGAGGAGAAAAAGCGACAAGAAGAGATAGACCATGGATAA
ACTGATTATGTTCTAAACACTCCTCAGAAGCTCATCGAACTGTCATCCTGCGTGAAGATTAAAATCCAAC
TTAGAAATTTCGAGCTTACGGAGACAATCATATGGGAGAAGCAATTGGAAGATAGAAAAAAGGTACTCGG
TACATAAATATATGTGATTCTGGGTAGAAGATCGGTCTGCATTGGATGGTGGTAACGCATTTTTTTACAC
ACATTACTTGCCTCGAGCATCAAATGGTGGTTATTCGTGGATCTATATCACGTGATTTGCTTAAGAATTG
TCGTTCATGGTGACACTTTTAGCTTTGACATGATTAAGCTCATCTCAATTGATGTTATCTAAAGTCATTT
CAACTATCTAAGATGTGGTTGTGATTGGGCCATTTTGTGAAAGCCAGTACGCCAGCGTCAATACACTCCC
GTCAATTAGTTGCACCATGTCCACAAAATCATATACCAGTAGAGCTGAGACTCATGCAAGTCCGGTTGCA
TCGAAACTTTTACGTTTAATGGATGAAAAGAAGACCAATTTGTGTGCTTCTCTTGACGTTCGTTCGACTG
ATGAGCTATTGAAACTTGTTGAAACGTTGGGTCCATACATTTGCCTTTTGAAAACACACGTTGATATCTT
GGATGATTTCAGTTATGAGGGTACTGTCGTTCCATTGAAAGCATTGGCAGAGAAATACAAGTTCTTGATA
TTTGAGGACAGAAAATTCGCCGATATCGGTAACACAGTCAAATTACAATATACATCGGGCGTTTACCGTA
TCGCAGAATGGTCTGATATCACCAACGCCCACGGGGTTACTGGTGCTGGTATTGTTGCTGGCTTGAAACA
AGGTGCGCAAGAGGTCACCAAAGAACCAAGGGGATTATTGATGCTTGCTGAATTGTCTTCCAAGGGTTCT
CTAGCACACGGTGAATATACTAAGGGTACCGTTGATATTGCAAAGAGTGATAAAGATTTCGTTATTGGGT
TCATTGCTCAGAACGATATGGGAGGAAGAGAAGAAGGGTTTGATTGGCTAATCATGACCCCAGGTGTAGG
TTTAGACGACAAAGGCGATGCATTGGGTCAGCAGTACAGAACCGTCGACGAAGTTGTAAGTGGTGGATCA
GATATCATCATTGTTGGCAGAGGACTTTTCGCCAAGGGTAGAGATCCTAAGGTTGAAGGTGAAAGATACA
GAAATGCTGGATGGGAAGCGTACCAAAAGAGAATCAGCGCTCCCCATTAATTATACAGGAAACTTAATAG
AACAAATCACATATTTAATCTAATAGCCACCTGCATTGGCACGGTGCAACACTCACTTCAACTTCATCTT
ACAAAAGATCACGTGATCTGTTGTATTGGCTAGCAATAACTTCGTATAATGTATGCTATACGAAGTTATC
AGTAGAGACCGCCTGGCTCTAGTAGCGATCTACACTAGCACTATCAGCGTTATTAAGCACCGGTGGAGTG
ACGACCTTCAGCACGTTCGTACTGTTCAACGATGGTGTAGTCTTCGTTGTGGGAGGTGATGTCCAGTTTG
ATGTCGGTTTTGTAAGCACCCGGCAGCTGAACCGGTTTTTTAGCCATGTAGGTGGTTTTAACTTCAGCGT
CGTAGTGACCACCGTCTTTCAGTTTCAGACGCATTTTGATTTCACCTTTCAGAGCACCGTCTTCCGGGTA
CATACGTTCGGTGGAAGCTTCCCAACCCATGGTTTTTTTCTGCATAACCGGACCGTCGGACGGGAAGTTG
GTACCACGCAGTTTAACTTTGTAGATGAACTCACCGTCTTGCAGGGAGGAGTCCTGGGTAACGGTAACAA
CACCACCGTCTTCGAAGTTCATAACACGTTCCCATTTGAAACCTTCCGGGAAGGACAGTTTCAGGTAGTC
CGGGATGTCAGCCGGGTGTTTAACGTAAGCTTTGGAACCGTACTGGAACTGCGGGGACAGGATGTCCCAA
GCGAACGGCAGCGGACCACCTTTGGTAACTTTCAGTTTAGCGGTCTGGGTACCTTCGTACGGACGACCTT
CACCTTCACCTTCGATTTCGAACTCGTGACCGTTAACGGAACCTTCCATACGAACTTTGAAACGCATGAA
CTCTTTGATAACGTCTTCGGAGGAAGCCATCTAGTATTTCTCCTCTTTCTCTAGTATGTGTGAAATTGTT
ATCCGCTCACAATTCCACACAACATACGAGCCGGAAGCATAAAGTGTAAAGCCTGGGGTGCCTAATGAGT
GAGCTAACTCACATTAATTGCGTTGCGCTCACTGCCCGCTTTCCAGTCGGGAAACCTGTCGTGCCAGCTG
CATTAATGAATCGGCCAACGCGCGGGGAGAGGCGGTTTGCGTATTGGGTCTCATTTTATAACTTCGTATA
ATGTATGCTATACGAAGTTATACTAGTGCATGCTTTGGACAGTGATACCGAAGAAGGAAGTAAATTCAGT
AGCGCCGCATGAGGTAGTAGCAGAAGGAGTTAAGGTTGACCATGGCTCACTTGGCATATACTGTTGGGCA
GAAACAGTATAGTGAAACTGTTATCAAACCAATATATTTGGGCTACATGGCTTTCCTTTCCCGAAAAAGA
CACCATTTAGTAATTATGTTGTACTTTTACTCTCTGAACTTCTGTGAATATAAAAAATATACTAAATAAA
AGGATGCAACTTCCTTAAAGAGGGCAAGATAGCGACATAAAGTGGAAAAGTGTTAGCAACATTGCGCAGG
CATCGATTAATATATGCATATATACTTTTTACGTAGTCTACGTTAAATTGTCAATAGATCAAGCAGAATC
GGTAGCTCTGTTAAGCGATTAAGCCCAGTGGCTTTTTGTCGCACCGTTTAGGTTCGCGTTAGCAAGATGG
AAAAAAAAGAACGCGAATCATGTATTGACGTATGACGTATTAGGCAGATGGGATACGCGGCCGCTGCAGT
CCGGCAAAAAAGGGCAAGGT
Features (pLannotate 1.2.2; 16 found; start..end, strand, type, name):
    232..820     -  rep_origin     ori: high-copy-number ColE1/pMB1/pBR322/pUC origin of replication
   1003..1097    -  terminator     lambda t0 terminator: transcription terminator from phage lambda
   1115..1975    +  CDS            AmpR: β-lactamase; bla; confers resistance to ampicillin, carbenicillin, and related antibiotics
   1985..2082    -  promoter       cat promoter: promoter of the E. coli cat gene encoding chloramphenicol acetyltransferase
   2168..2211    -  terminator     bacterial terminator: putative bacterial transcription terminator
   2345..2494    -  CDS            CIS3 (fragment): CIS3_YEAST - Also known as CCW11, CCW5, PIR4, SCW8. Experimental evidence at protein level: Swiss-Prot protein existence level 1. Component of the outer cell wall layer. Required for stability of the cell wall and for optimal growth. Required for resistance against several antifungal and cell wall-perturbing agents. From Saccharomyces cerevisiae (strain ATCC 204508 / S288c) (Baker's yeast).
   3167..3952    +  CDS            URA3: PYRF_YEAST - Experimental evidence at protein level: Swiss-Prot protein existence level 1. From Saccharomyces cerevisiae (strain ATCC 204508 / S288c) (Baker's yeast).
   4096..4129    -  protein_bind   loxP: Cre-mediated recombination occurs in the 8-bp core sequence (GCATACAT). Cre recombinase
   4186..4860    -  CDS            mRFP1: mRFP1 is a basic (constitutively fluorescent) red fluorescent protein published in 2002, derived from Discosoma sp.. It is reported to be a somewhat slowly-maturing monomer with low acid sensitivity.
   4896..4912    -  protein_bind   lac operator: The lac repressor binds to the lac operator to inhibit transcription in E. coli. This inhibition can be relieved by adding lactose or isopropyl-β-D-thiogalactopyranoside (IPTG). lac repressor encoded by lacI
   4920..4950    -  promoter       lac promoter: promoter for the E. coli lac operon
   4965..4986    -  protein_bind   CAP binding site: CAP binding activates transcription in the presence of cAMP. E. coli catabolite activator protein
   4999..5088    -  CDS            lacI (fragment): lac repressor; lacI; The lac repressor binds to the lac operator to inhibit transcription in E. coli. This inhibition can be relieved by adding lactose or isopropyl-β-D-thiogalactopyranoside (IPTG).
   5098..5131    -  protein_bind   loxP: Cre-mediated recombination occurs in the 8-bp core sequence (GCATACAT). Cre recombinase
   5139..5258    -  CDS            CIS3 (fragment): CIS3_YEAST - Also known as CCW11, CCW5, PIR4, SCW8. Experimental evidence at protein level: Swiss-Prot protein existence level 1. Component of the outer cell wall layer. Required for stability of the cell wall and for optimal growth. Required for resistance against several antifungal and cell wall-perturbing agents. From Saccharomyces cerevisiae (strain ATCC 204508 / S288c) (Baker's yeast).
   5670..37      +  terminator     his operon terminator (across the origin): This putative transcriptin terminator from the E. coli his operon has a 2-bp deletion introduced during synthesis. Its efficiency has not been determined.
