[The description below was written by a language model from this plasmid's Addgene catalogue record and pLannotate feature annotations shown in this document.]
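Description:
pAV10.K6.loxP is an empty acceptor vector for yeast Golden Gate (yGG) assembly of Saccharomyces cerevisiae transcription units (TUs), built on the pCACS backbone from which internal BsaI and BsmBI sites were removed. It is propagated in E. coli through a high-copy ColE1/pUC-type origin and selected with ampicillin via the β-lactamase gene; several bacterial terminators (lambda t0, his operon and a putative terminator) are annotated around the backbone. No yeast replication origin or centromere is annotated, consistent with its design as an integrating vector. Linearisation with NotI or BciVI is intended to release a cassette that targets the YKL162C-A locus. The two short segments that the automated annotation labels as CIS3 fragments bracket the yeast cassette and may lie within the targeting homology arms, although the record does not say so explicitly. Yeast selection uses a URA3 marker, which the catalogue identifies as the Kluyveromyces lactis gene (KlURA3), even though the annotation tool matched it to the S. cerevisiae protein.

The cloning site holds an mRFP1 cassette driven by the bacterial lac promoter and operator, with a CAP binding site and a lacI remnant upstream. BsaI sites flank it and leave CAGT and TTTT overhangs. In a yGG reaction, promoter, coding sequence and terminator parts replace the RFP, so colonies carrying unmodified vector are red or pink while correct assemblies should be white. Two loxP sites flank this position, so the assembled TU becomes loxP-flanked after integration and can be rearranged or excised by Cre recombinase. URA3 lies outside the loxP pair.
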