Addgene plasmid #63203: pAV10.K6.loxP
Purpose: (Empty Backbone) pCACS backbone (Amp), KlURA3, contains an RFP flanked by BsaI sites with CAGT & TTTT overhangs for TU assembly using yGG. LoxP flanked TU. Integration into YKL162C-A (NotI or BciVI).
Depositing lab: Jef Boeke. Depositing organization: Johns Hopkins University and School of Medicine. Publication: Yeast Golden Gate (yGG) for the Efficient Assembly of S. cerevisiae Transcription Units. Agmon N, Mitchell LA, Cai Y, Ikushima S, Chuang J, Zheng A, Choi WJ, Martin JA, Caravelli K, Stracquadanio G, Boeke JD. ACS Synth Biol. 2015 Jul 17;4(7):853-9. doi: 10.1021/sb500372z. Epub 2015 Mar 23. PubMed 25756291.
Backbone
  Vector backbone: pCACS
  Backbone size (bp): 4700
  Modifications to backbone: BsaI and BsmBI sites removed from backbone, RFP cloned into the MCS, flanked by BsaI sites for cloning TUs using yGG assmebly, TU flanked with loxP sites.
  Vector type: Bacterial Expression, Yeast Expression, Synthetic Biology
  Selectable markers: URA3 ; Kl
Growth in bacteria
  Bacterial resistance: Ampicillin, 100 μg/mL
  Growth temperature: 37°C
  Growth strain: Top10
  Growth instructions: Grows as red/pink colonies
  Copy number: Unknown
Gene/Insert
  Cloning method: Restriction Enzyme
Terms and licenses: Academic/Nonprofit Terms; Industry Terms: Not Available to Industry
How to cite: pAV10.K6.loxP was a gift from Jef Boeke (Addgene plasmid # 63203 ; http://n2t.net/addgene:63203 ; RRID:Addgene_63203)
