>Addgene plasmid #63203 | pAV10.K6.loxP | addgene partial sequence | sequence record 107268 | lac-promoter-R 5'-CCGGAAGCATAAAGTGTAAA-3'
CATTAATTGCGTTGCGCTCACTGCCCGCTTTCCAGTCGGGAAACCTGTCGTGCCAGCTGCATTAATGAAT
CGGCCAACGCGCGGGGAGAGGCGGTTTGCGTATTGGGTCTCATTTTATAACTTCGTATAATGTATGCTAT
ACGAAGTTATACTAGTGCATGCTTTGGACAGTGATACCGAAGAAGGAAGTAAATTCAGTAGCGCCGCATG
AGGTAGTAGCAGAAGGAGTTAAGGTTGACCATGGCTCACTTGGCATATACTGTTGGGCAGAAACAGTATA
GTGAAACTGTTATCAAACCAATATATTTGGGCTACATGGCTTTCCTTTCCCGAAAAAGACACCATTTAGT
AATTATGTTGTACTTTTACTCTCTGAACTTCTGTGAATATAAAAAATATACTAAATAAAAGGATGCAACT
TCCTTAAAGAGGGCAAGATAGCGACATAAAGTGGAAAAGTGTTAGCAACATTGCGCAGGCATCGATTAAT
ATATGCATATATACTTTTTACGTAGTCTACGTTAAATTGTCAATAGATCAAGCAGAATCGGTAGCTCTGT
TAAGCGATTAAGCCCAGTGGCTTTTTGTCGCACCGTTTAGGTTCGCGTTAGCAAGATGGAAAAAAAAGAA
CGCGAATCATGTATTGACGTATGACGTATTAGGCAGATGGGATACGCGGCCGCTGCAGTCCGGCAAAAAA
GGGCAAGGTGTCACCACCCTGCCCTTTTTCTTTAAAACCGAAAAGATTACTTCGCGTTATGCAGGCTTCC
TCGCTCACTGACTCGCTGCGCTCGGTCGTTCGGCTGCGGCGAGCGGTATCAGCTCACTCAAAGGCGGTAA
TACGGTTATCCACAGAATCAGG
